>Addgene plasmid #8736 | pKT0220 | depositor full sequence | sequence record 6747 | Author sequence
CGCGCCACTTCTAAATAAGCGAATTTCTTATGATTTATGATTTTTATTATTAAATAAGTTATAAAAAAAA
TAAGTGTATACAAATTTTAAAGTGACTCTTAGGTTTTAAAACGAAAATTCTTATTCTTGAGTAACTCTTT
CCTGTAGGTCAGGTTGCTTTCTCAGGTATAGTATGAGGTCGCTCTTATTGACCACACCTCTACCGGCAGA
TCCGCTAGGGATAACAGGGTAATATAGATCTGTTTAGCTTGCCTCGTCCCCGCCGGGTCACCCGGCCAGC
GACATGGAGGCCCAGAATACCCTCCTTGACAGTCTTGACGTGCGCAGCTCAGGGGCATGATGTGACTGTC
GCCCGTACATTTAGCCCATACATCCCCATGTATAATCATTTGCATCCATACATTTTGATGGCCGCACGGC
GCGAAGCAAAAATTACGGCTCCTCGCTGCAGACCTGCGAGCAGGGAAACGCTCCCCTCACAGACGCGTTG
AATTGTCCCCACGCCGCGCCCCTGTAGAGAAATATAAAAGGTTAGGATTTGCCACTGAGGTTCTTCTTTC
ATATACTTCCTTTTAAAATCTTGCTAGGATACAGTTCTCACATCACATCCGAACATAAACAACCATGGGT
AAGGAAAAGACTCACGTTTCGAGGCCGCGATTAAATTCCAACATGGATGCTGATTTATATGGGTATAAAT
GGGCTCGCGATAATGTCGGGCAATCAGGTGCGACAATCTATCGATTGTATGGGAAGCCCGATGCGCCAGA
GTTGTTTCTGAAACATGGCAAAGGTAGCGTTGCCAATGATGTTACAGATGAGATGGTCAGACTAAACTGG
CTGACGGAATTTATGCCTCTTCCGACCATCAAGCATTTTATCCGTACTCCTGATGATGCATGGTTACTCA
CCACTGCGATCCCCGGCAAAACAGCATTCCAGGTATTAGAAGAATATCCTGATTCAGGTGAAAATATTGT
TGATGCGCTGGCAGTGTTCCTGCGCCGGTTGCATTCGATTCCTGTTTGTAATTGTCCTTTTAACAGCGAT
CGCGTATTTCGTCTCGCTCAGGCGCAATCACGAATGAATAACGGTTTGGTTGATGCGAGTGATTTTGATG
ACGAGCGTAATGGCTGGCCTGTTGAACAAGTCTGGAAAGAAATGCATAAGCTTTTGCCATTCTCACCGGA
TTCAGTCGTCACTCATGGTGATTTCTCACTTGATAACCTTATTTTTGACGAGGGGAAATTAATAGGTTGT
ATTGATGTTGGACGAGTCGGAATCGCAGACCGATACCAGGATCTTGCCATCCTATGGAACTGCCTCGGTG
AGTTTTCTCCTTCATTACAGAAACGGCTTTTTCAAAAATATGGTATTGATAATCCTGATATGAATAAATT
GCAGTTTCATTTGATGCTCGATGAGTTTTTCTAATCAGTACTGACAATAAAAAGATTCTTGTTTTCAAGA
ACTTGTCATTTGTATAGTTTTTTTATATTGTAGTTGTTCTATTTTAATCAAATGTTAGCGTGATTTATAT
TTTTTTTCGCCTCGACATCATCTGCCCAGATGCGAAGTTAAGTGCGCAGAAAGTAATATCATGCGTCAAT
CGTATGTGAATGCTGGTCGCTATACTGCTGTCGATTCGATACTAACGCCGCCATCCAGTTTAAACGAGCT
CGAATTCATCGATGATATCAGATCCACTAGTGGCCTATGCGGCCGCGGATCTGCCGGTCTCCCTATAGTG
AGTCGTATTAATTTCGATAAGCCAGGTTAACCTGCATTAATGAATCGGCCAACGCGCGGGGAGAGGCGGT
TTGCGTATTGGGCGCTCTTCCGCTTCCTCGCTCACTGACTCGCTGCGCTCGGTCGTTCGGCTGCGGCGAG
CGGTATCAGCTCACTCAAAGGCGGTAATACGGTTATCCACAGAATCAGGGGATAACGCAGGAAAGAACAT
GTGAGCAAAAGGCCAGCAAAAGGCCAGGAACCGTAAAAAGGCCGCGTTGCTGGCGTTTTTCCATAGGCTC
CGCCCCCCTGACGAGCATCACAAAAATCGACGCTCAAGTCAGAGGTGGCGAAACCCGACAGGACTATAAA
GATACCAGGCGTTTCCCCCTGGAAGCTCCCTCGTGCGCTCTCCTGTTCCGACCCTGCCGCTTACCGGATA
CCTGTCCGCCTTTCTCCCTTCGGGAAGCGTGGCGCTTTCTCAATGCTCACGCTGTAGGTATCTCAGTTCG
GTGTAGGTCGTTCGCTCCAAGCTGGGCTGTGTGCACGAACCCCCCGTTCAGCCCGACCGCTGCGCCTTAT
CCGGTAACTATCGTCTTGAGTCCAACCCGGTAAGACACGACTTATCGCCACTGGCAGCAGCCACTGGTAA
CAGGATTAGCAGAGCGAGGTATGTAGGCGGTGCTACAGAGTTCTTGAAGTGGTGGCCTAACTACGGCTAC
ACTAGAAGGACAGTATTTGGTATCTGCGCTCTGCTGAAGCCAGTTACCTTCGGAAAAAGAGTTGGTAGCT
CTTGATCCGGCAAACAAACCACCGCTGGTAGCGGTGGTTTTTTTGTTTGCAAGCAGCAGATTACGCGCAG
AAAAAAAGGATCTCAAGAAGATCCTTTGATCTTTTCTACGGGGTCTGACGCTCAGTGGAACGAAAACTCA
CGTTAAGGGATTTTGGTCATGAGATTATCAAAAAGGATCTTCACCTAGATCCTTTTAAATTAAAAATGAA
GTTTTAAATCAATCTAAAGTATATATGAGTAAACTTGGTCTGACAGTTACCAATGCTTAATCAGTGAGGC
ACCTATCTCAGCGATCTGTCTATTTCGTTCATCCATAGTTGCCTGACTCCCCGTCGTGTAGATAACTACG
ATACGGGAGGGCTTACCATCTGGCCCCAGTGCTGCAATGATACCGCGAGACCCACGCTCACCGGCTCCAG
ATTTATCAGCAATAAACCAGCCAGCCGGAAGGGCCGAGCGCAGAAGTGGTCCTGCAACTTTATCCGCCTC
CATCCAGTCTATTAATTGTTGCCGGGAAGCTAGAGTAAGTAGTTCGCCAGTTAATAGTTTGCGCAACGTT
GTTGCCATTGCTACAGGCATCGTGGTGTCACGCTCGTCGTTTGGTATGGCTTCATTCAGCTCCGGTTCCC
AACGATCAAGGCGAGTTACATGATCCCCCATGTTGTGCAAAAAAGCGGTTAGCTCCTTCGGTCCTCCGAT
CGTTGTCAGAAGTAAGTTGGCCGCAGTGTTATCACTCATGGTTATGGCAGCACTGCATAATTCTCTTACT
GTCATGCCATCCGTAAGATGCTTTTCTGTGACTGGTGAGTACTCAACCAAGTCATTCTGAGAATAGTGTA
TGCGGCGACCGAGTTGCTCTTGCCCGGCGTCAATACGGGATAATACCGCGCCACATAGCAGAACTTTAAA
AGTGCTCATCATTGGAAAACGTTCTTCGGGGCGAAAACTCTCAAGGATCTTACCGCTGTTGAGATCCAGT
TCGATGTAACCCACTCGTGCACCCAACTGATCTTCAGCATCTTTTACTTTCACCAGCGTTTCTGGGTGAG
CAAAAACAGGAAGGCAAAATGCCGCAAAAAAGGGAATAAGGGCGACACGGAAATGTTGAATACTCATACT
CTTCCTTTTTCAATATTATTGAAGCATTTATCAGGGTTATTGTCTCATGAGCGGATACATATTTGAATGT
ATTTAGAAAAATAAACAAATAGGGGTTCCGCGCACATTTCCCCGAAAAGTGCCACCTGACGTCTAAGAAA
CCATTATTATCATGACATTAACCTATAAAAATAGGCGTATCACGAGGCCCTTTCGTCTCGCGCGTTTCGG
TGATGACGGTGAAAACCTCTGACACATGCAGCTCCCGGAGACGGTCACAGCTTGTCTGTAAGCGGATGCC
GGGAGCAGACAAGCCCGTCAGGGCGCGTCAGCGGGTGTTGGCGGGTGTCGGGGCTGGCTTAACTATGCGG
CATCAGAGCAGATTGTACTGAGAGTGCACCATATGGACATATTGTCGTTAGAACGCGGCTACAATTAATA
CATAACCTTATGTATCATACACATACGATTTAGGTGACACTATAGAACGCGGCCGCCAGCTGAAGCTTCG
TACGCTGCAGGTCGACGGATCGGTGACGGTGCTGGTTTAATTAACATGTCTAAAGGTGAAGAATTATTCA
CTGGTGTTGTCCCAATTTTGGTTGAATTAGATGGTGATGTTAATGGTCACAAATTTTCTGTCTCCGGTGA
AGGTGAAGGTGATGCTACTTACGGTAAATTGACCTTAAAATTTATTTGTACTACTGGTAAATTGCCAGTT
CCATGGCCAACCTTAGTCACTACTTTAGGTTATGGTTTGATGTGTTTTGCTAGATACCCAGATCATATGA
AACAACATGACTTTTTCAAGTCTGCCATGCCAGAAGGTTATGTTCAAGAAAGAACTATTTTTTTCAAAGA
TGACGGTAACTACAAGACCAGAGCTGAAGTCAAGTTTGAAGGTGATACCTTAGTTAATAGAATCGAATTA
AAAGGTATTGATTTTAAAGAAGATGGTAACATTTTAGGTCACAAATTGGAATACAACTATAACTCTCACA
ATGTTTACATCATGGCTGACAAACAAAAGAATGGTATCAAAGTTAACTTCAAAATTAGACACAACATTGA
AGATGGTTCTGTTCAATTAGCTGACCATTATCAACAAAATACTCCAATTGGTGATGGTCCAGTCTTGTTA
CCAGACAACCATTACTTATCCTATCAATCTGCCTTATCCAAAGATCCAAACGAAAAGAGAGACCACATGG
TCTTGTTAGAATTTGTTACTGCTGCTGGTATTACCCATGGTATGGATGAATTGTACAAACCCGGGTTAAT
TAACATCTTTTACCCATACGATGTTCCTGACTATGCGGGCTATCCGTATGACGTCCCGGACTATGCAGGA
TCCTATCCATATGACGTTCCAGATTACGCTGCTCAGTGCTGAGG
Features (pLannotate 1.2.2; 12 found; start..end, strand, type, name):
     19..206     +  terminator     ADH1 terminator: S. cerevisiae ADH1; transcription terminator for the S. cerevisiae alcohol dehydrogenase 1 (ADH1) gene
    281..1637    +  gene           kanMX: yeast selectable marker conferring kanamycin resistance (Wach et al., 1994)
   1742..1760    -  promoter       T7 promoter: promoter for bacteriophage T7 RNA polymerase
   1782..1835    -  CDS            lacI (fragment): lac repressor; lacI; The lac repressor binds to the lac operator to inhibit transcription in E. coli. This inhibition can be relieved by adding lactose or isopropyl-β-D-thiogalactopyranoside (IPTG).
   2018..2606    -  rep_origin     ori: high-copy-number ColE1/pMB1/pBR322/pUC origin of replication
   2777..3637    -  CDS            AmpR: β-lactamase; bla; confers resistance to ampicillin, carbenicillin, and related antibiotics
   3638..3742    -  promoter       AmpR promoter: bla
   3837..3872    +  CDS            rop (fragment): Rop protein, which maintains plasmids at low copy number; rop
   3974..4025    +  misc_feature   bom (fragment): basis of mobility region from pBR322
   4088..4106    +  promoter       SP6 promoter: promoter for bacteriophage SP6 RNA polymerase
   4176..4889    +  CDS            10B: 10B is a fluorescent protein published in 1996, derived from Aequorea victoria.
   4911..5000    +  CDS            3xHA: three tandem HA epitope tags
