[The description below was written by a language model from this plasmid's Addgene catalogue record and pLannotate feature annotations shown in this document.]
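Description:
pKT0220 (full name pFA6a-link-yECitrine-3HA-KanR) is a yeast tagging-cassette plasmid built on the pFA6a-link backbone, about 5 kb in total. It has no yeast replication origin in the annotated features, consistent with the pFA6a family's usual role as a PCR template for amplifying cassettes that are integrated into the Saccharomyces cerevisiae genome rather than as an autonomously replicating expression vector. In E. coli it is maintained through a high-copy ColE1/pUC-type origin and selected with ampicillin via the β-lactamase gene. Short annotated fragments of lacI, rop and bom are backbone remnants, and SP6 and T7 phage promoters flank the cassette region, with SP6 serving as a sequencing primer site.

The payload is yECitrine, a yellow fluorescent variant made by mutagenesis of the yeast codon-optimized yEGFP1 (S65G, V68L, Q69M, S72A, T203Y); the automated annotation labels this reading frame as a related Aequorea victoria variant. It also carries the M233I change inherited from the parental yEGFP, which the depositor reports has no effect on fluorescence. The coding region sits between retained PacI and AscI sites, is preceded by a codon-optimized linker intended to improve expression of fusions, and is followed in frame by a 3xHA epitope tag and the ADH1 transcription terminator. No promoter drives yECitrine in the plasmid, since expression is meant to come from the tagged gene's own promoter after integration. Downstream lies the kanMX marker, introduced in place of SpHIS5, which confers G418 resistance in yeast. The cassette is thus suited to C-terminal tagging of endogenous yeast proteins for both fluorescence imaging and HA-based detection.
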