Addgene plasmid #8736: pKT0220
Depositing lab: Kurt Thorn. Depositing organization: Harvard University. Publication: Optimized cassettes for fluorescent protein tagging in Saccharomyces cerevisiae. Sheff MA, Thorn KS. Yeast 2004 Jun;21(8):661-70. 10.1002/yea.1130 PubMed 15197731.
Backbone
  Vector backbone: pFA6a-link
  Backbone size w/o insert (bp): 5014
  Vector type: Yeast Expression
  Selectable markers: KanR
Growth in bacteria
  Bacterial resistance: Ampicillin, 100 μg/mL
  Growth temperature: 37°C
  Growth strain: DH5alpha
  Copy number: Unknown
Gene/Insert
  Gene/Insert name: yECitrine (alt names: Codon-optimized GFP variant; pKT220 (pFA6a–link–yECitrine–3HA–KANr))
  Mutation: yEGFP with S65G, V68L, Q69M, S72A, T203Y
  Tag / fusion protein: Codon optimized linker (N terminal on backbone); 3x HA (C terminal on backbone)
  Cloning method: Restriction Enzyme; 5′ cloning site PacI (not destroyed); 3′ cloning site AscI (not destroyed)
  Sequencing primers: 5′ SP6
Terms and licenses: Academic/Nonprofit Terms; Industry Terms: Not Available to Industry
Depositor comments: Full name of this plasmid is pFA6a-link-yECitrine-3HA-KanR. yECitrine is created by mutagenesis from a codon-optimized green fluorescent protein - yEGFP1 (Cormack et al. 1997). This yEGFP variant is cloned into pDH5, replacing YFP. An codon-optimized linker was added into the yEGFP variant to improve expression level. The G418 resistance marker (KanR) was introduced into the plasmid by subcloning the BglII/EcoRI fragment of pDH3 (Hailey et al., 2002) into the plasmid, in place of SpHIS5. The yeast GFP used to create this plasmid contained a point mutation M233I that is present in all GFP variants derived from this original yEGFP. The mutation had no effect on fluorescence (see associated publication for more details).
How to cite: pKT0220 was a gift from Kurt Thorn (Addgene plasmid # 8736 ; http://n2t.net/addgene:8736 ; RRID:Addgene_8736)
