>Addgene plasmid #8736 | pKT0220 | addgene partial sequence | sequence record 46928 | SP6 5'-ATTTAGGTGACACTATAG-3'
TCGACGGATCGGTGACGGTGCTGGTTTAATTAACATGTCTAAAGGTGAAGAATTATTCACTGGTGTTGTC
CCAATTTTGGTTGAATTAGATGGTGATGTTAATGGTCACAAATTTTCTGTCTCCGGTGAAGGTGAAGGTG
ATGCTACTTACGGTAAATTGACCTTAAAATTTATTTGTACTACTGGTAAATTGCCAGTTCCATGGCCAAC
CTTAGTCACTACTTTAGGTTATGGTTTGATGTGTTTTGCTAGATACCCAGATCATATGAAACAACATGAC
TTTTTCAAGTCTGCCATGCCAGAAGGTTATGTTCAAGAAAGAACTATTTTTTTCAAAGATGACGGTAACT
ACAAGACCAGAGCTGAAGTCAAGTTTGAAGGTGATACCTTAGTTAATAGAATCGAATTAAAAGGTATTGA
TTTTAAAGAAGATGGTAACATTTTAGGTCACAAATTGGAATACAACTATAACTCTCACAATGTTTACATC
ATGGCTGACAAACAAAAGAATGGTATCAAAGTTAACTTCAAAATTAGACACAACATTGAAGATGGTTCTG
TTCAATTAGCTGACCATTATCAACAAAATACTCCAATTGGTGATGGTCCAGTCTTGTTACCAGACAACCA
TTACTTATCCTATCAA
